Addgene plasmid #169469: pTwist-SARS-CoV-2 Δ18 K417N+E484K+N501Y
Purpose: Encodes SARS-CoV-2 K417N+E484K+N501Y Spike Protein lacking 18 C-terminal amino acids for pseudovirus production
Depositing lab: Alejandro Balazs. Depositing organization: Massachusetts General Hospital. Publication: Multiple SARS-CoV-2 variants escape neutralization by vaccine-induced humoral immunity. Garcia-Beltran WF, Lam EC, St Denis K, Nitido AD, Garcia ZH, Hauser BM, Feldman J, Pavlovic MN, Gregory DJ, Poznansky MC, Sigal A, Schmidt AG, Iafrate AJ, Naranbhai V, Balazs AB. Cell. 2021 Mar 12. pii: S0092-8674(21)00298-1. doi: 10.1016/j.cell.2021.03.013. PubMed 33743213.
Backbone
  Vector backbone: pTwist
  Vector type: Mammalian Expression
Growth in bacteria
  Bacterial resistance: Ampicillin, 100 μg/mL
  Growth temperature: 37°C
  Growth strain: DH5alpha
  Copy number: Unknown
Gene/Insert
  Gene/Insert name: SARS-CoV-2 K417N+E484K+N501Y Spike truncated to remove 18 amino acids
  Entrez Gene: S (a.k.a. GU280_gp02, spike glycoprotein)
Terms and licenses: Academic/Nonprofit Terms; Industry Terms: Not Available to Industry
How to cite: pTwist-SARS-CoV-2 Δ18 K417N+E484K+N501Y was a gift from Alejandro Balazs (Addgene plasmid # 169469 ; http://n2t.net/addgene:169469 ; RRID:Addgene_169469)
