[The description below was written by a language model from this plasmid's Addgene catalogue record and pLannotate feature annotations shown in this document.]
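Description:
pTwist-SARS-CoV-2 Δ18 K417N+E484K+N501Y is a mammalian expression plasmid on the pTwist backbone that encodes the SARS-CoV-2 spike glycoprotein carrying three receptor-binding-domain substitutions (K417N, E484K and N501Y) and lacking the last 18 C-terminal amino acids. It is intended for producing spike-pseudotyped virus. The sequenced record is about 10.5 kb. In bacteria it replicates from a high-copy ColE1/pUC-type origin and is selected with ampicillin through the AmpR β-lactamase gene.

Because the map is circular, the elements annotated near the end of the record lie directly upstream of the spike coding sequence at the start. These comprise a CMV enhancer, CMV promoter elements (annotated as a short fragment plus a truncated CMVd2 form) and a truncated human β-globin intron, which together drive and enhance transcription of the spike open reading frame. Downstream of the ORF sits a WPRE, which typically boosts transcript stability and expression, followed by a region containing an SV40 polyadenylation signal, annotated on the reverse strand. A separate cassette places the neo/nptII gene under the SV40 early promoter with a bGH polyadenylation signal, which could allow G418 selection in mammalian cells. The cassettes are flanked by bacterial rrnG and T7 terminators, a synthetic poly(A) signal and short β-globin insulator elements, which are standard features for limiting transcriptional read-through and interference between units.

The associated publication concerns escape of SARS-CoV-2 variants from vaccine-induced neutralizing antibodies. This fits use of the plasmid as the envelope component of pseudovirus neutralization assays testing the combined effect of these three mutations.
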