Features (pLannotate 1.2.2; 21 found; start..end, strand, type, name):
     13..3777    +  CDS            S: SPIKE_SARS2 - Experimental evidence at protein level: Swiss-Prot protein existence level 1. [Spike glycoprotein]: May down-regulate host tetherin (BST2) by lysosomal degradation, thereby counteracting its antiviral activity. From Severe acute respiratory syndrome coronavirus 2 (2019-nCoV) (SARS-CoV-2).
   3851..4439    +  misc_feature   WPRE: woodchuck hepatitis virus posttranscriptional regulatory element
   4492..4613    -  polyA_signal   SV40 poly(A) signal: SV40 polyadenylation signal
   4636..4705    -  CDS            large T antigen (fragment): large T antigen from SV40 (simian virus 40)
   4728..4774    +  terminator     T7 terminator: transcription terminator for bacteriophage T7 RNA polymerase
   4804..4940    +  terminator     rrnG terminator: transcription terminator from the E. coli ribosomal RNA rrnG operon (Albrechtsen et al., 1991)
   4985..5056    +  misc_feature   3' β-globin insulator: insulator downstream of the human β-globin locus (Farrell et al., 2002)
   5101..5297    +  promoter       SV40 promoter: SV40 early promoter
   5311..6102    +  CDS            neo: KKA2_KLEPN - Also known as kan, nptII. Experimental evidence at protein level: Swiss-Prot protein existence level 1. Resistance to kanamycin, neomycin, paromomycin, ribostamycin, butirosin and gentamicin B. From Klebsiella pneumoniae.
   6116..6340    +  polyA_signal   bGH poly(A) signal: bovine growth hormone polyadenylation signal
   6536..7124    -  rep_origin     ori: high-copy-number ColE1/pMB1/pBR322/pUC origin of replication
   7296..7360    -  CDS            bla(M) (fragment): β-lactamase lacking the signal sequence; bla(M); allows cytosolic expression of β-lactamase
   7870..8730    +  CDS            AmpR: β-lactamase; bla; confers resistance to ampicillin, carbenicillin, and related antibiotics
   8743..8879    +  terminator     rrnG terminator: transcription terminator from the E. coli ribosomal RNA rrnG operon (Albrechtsen et al., 1991)
   9031..9102    +  misc_feature   5' β-globin insulator: insulator upstream of the human β-globin locus (Farrell et al., 2002)
   9107..9153    -  terminator     T7 terminator: transcription terminator for bacteriophage T7 RNA polymerase
   9171..9219    -  polyA_signal   poly(A) signal: synthetic polyadenylation signal
   9300..9603    +  enhancer       CMV enhancer: human cytomegalovirus immediate early enhancer
   9676..9693    -  promoter       CMV promoter (fragment): human cytomegalovirus (CMV) immediate early promoter
   9756..9807    +  promoter       CMVd2 promoter: truncated human cytomegalovirus (CMV) immediate early promoter that yields moderately reduced expression relative to the full-length promoter
   9941..10416   +  intron         β-globin intron: internally truncated intron from human β-globin
>Addgene plasmid #169469 | pTwist-SARS-CoV-2 Δ18 K417N+E484K+N501Y | addgene full sequence | sequence record 335491 | Addgene NGS Result
AAGGCGGCCGCCATGTTTGTGTTCCTCGTTCTCCTGCCCCTCGTTTCTTCCCAATGCGTGAACCTCACAA
CTAGAACGCAGCTCCCACCCGCTTACACGAACTCTTTTACTCGTGGAGTATACTATCCCGATAAAGTCTT
TAGGTCCAGTGTCCTTCATTCTACTCAAGACCTTTTCCTGCCATTCTTCTCAAATGTCACCTGGTTCCAT
GCTATCCACGTTTCTGGCACCAACGGAACTAAACGATTTGATAATCCCGTCTTGCCATTTAACGATGGCG
TATACTTTGCCTCAACGGAGAAGTCCAACATTATCCGGGGATGGATATTTGGCACCACCCTGGACTCCAA
GACACAGTCTCTCCTCATTGTGAACAACGCCACCAATGTCGTCATCAAAGTCTGTGAATTTCAATTTTGT
AACGATCCCTTTCTCGGGGTTTATTATCATAAGAATAACAAGTCTTGGATGGAGTCAGAGTTCCGCGTTT
ACAGTTCCGCTAACAACTGTACTTTTGAGTACGTTTCCCAACCATTTCTCATGGATCTTGAAGGGAAGCA
AGGCAACTTCAAGAATCTCCGCGAATTTGTGTTTAAGAATATAGACGGCTACTTCAAAATTTATAGCAAG
CATACCCCGATAAATCTGGTTCGGGATCTCCCTCAAGGCTTCTCCGCGTTGGAACCCCTCGTGGACTTGC
CGATTGGCATCAACATCACCCGGTTCCAAACCCTTCTTGCCCTTCATCGAAGCTACCTCACGCCTGGCGA
CAGTAGTAGTGGTTGGACAGCGGGCGCAGCAGCCTACTATGTGGGATATTTGCAACCACGCACCTTTCTT
CTCAAATATAACGAAAACGGAACAATTACCGATGCCGTAGACTGTGCCCTCGATCCCCTGTCCGAAACTA
AATGCACACTCAAGTCCTTCACAGTTGAGAAAGGCATATACCAAACCAGTAACTTCCGCGTCCAACCCAC
CGAATCCATTGTTCGATTCCCTAACATCACCAATTTGTGTCCTTTCGGTGAAGTATTTAATGCCACTCGA
TTTGCATCAGTTTATGCCTGGAATCGCAAGCGAATATCAAATTGTGTTGCAGATTATAGTGTCCTGTATA
ATAGCGCATCATTCAGCACTTTTAAGTGTTATGGGGTCAGCCCTACGAAATTGAATGACTTGTGTTTTAC
CAACGTTTACGCAGATTCTTTCGTCATACGCGGCGACGAAGTCCGACAGATTGCACCGGGGCAAACCGGA
AATATAGCAGACTATAATTATAAGTTGCCGGATGACTTCACCGGCTGCGTTATAGCATGGAACTCCAATA
ATCTCGATTCAAAAGTCGGCGGCAACTATAATTATCTTTACCGCCTGTTTCGCAAGTCAAATCTGAAGCC
CTTTGAACGTGACATCTCCACCGAAATTTATCAAGCTGGCAGCACCCCATGTAATGGAGTGAAAGGGTTT
AACTGTTATTTTCCCCTTCAATCATACGGATTTCAACCAACATATGGGGTGGGCTATCAACCATATCGGG
TGGTAGTCTTGAGCTTTGAGCTGCTCCACGCACCGGCTACAGTTTGCGGACCGAAGAAAAGCACTAACCT
GGTGAAGAATAAATGTGTGAACTTCAACTTTAATGGGCTCACCGGAACAGGGGTGCTGACAGAATCAAAC
AAGAAATTTCTCCCTTTTCAACAATTTGGTAGAGACATTGCCGATACCACAGATGCCGTCCGCGATCCGC
AAACACTGGAAATCCTCGATATAACACCCTGTAGCTTCGGCGGGGTCAGCGTGATAACTCCCGGAACGAA
CACATCCAACCAAGTGGCTGTCCTGTATCAAGATGTCAACTGTACCGAAGTCCCTGTGGCGATACACGCC
GACCAACTGACACCCACCTGGAGAGTCTACTCAACAGGTTCCAATGTCTTTCAAACTAGAGCGGGTTGTC
TCATTGGCGCTGAGCATGTCAATAATTCATACGAATGTGATATTCCTATTGGGGCAGGAATCTGTGCGTC
TTATCAAACTCAAACGAACTCACCACGGCGCGCTCGCTCAGTAGCCAGCCAGTCCATAATCGCCTATACC
ATGAGTCTCGGGGCTGAGAACTCCGTGGCTTATTCAAACAATTCCATCGCAATCCCAACTAACTTTACCA
TTAGCGTTACCACGGAAATCTTGCCCGTCAGCATGACTAAGACGAGCGTAGACTGTACGATGTATATCTG
TGGGGATTCCACCGAGTGTAGCAACCTCTTGCTTCAATACGGGTCTTTCTGTACTCAACTCAACCGAGCA
TTGACCGGAATTGCGGTCGAACAAGACAAGAATACCCAAGAGGTGTTCGCACAAGTAAAGCAAATATACA
AAACGCCGCCAATCAAAGATTTTGGCGGGTTTAATTTTAGCCAAATACTGCCAGACCCATCTAAGCCTTC
AAAACGCAGCTTTATCGAGGATCTGCTGTTCAACAAAGTTACGTTGGCTGACGCGGGTTTCATTAAGCAG
TATGGGGATTGTTTGGGAGACATTGCGGCCCGCGACCTTATCTGTGCTCAAAAATTCAATGGGTTGACAG
TTCTGCCCCCTCTGCTCACTGATGAGATGATTGCACAGTATACATCAGCATTGTTGGCAGGAACCATTAC
ATCCGGCTGGACTTTTGGCGCGGGTGCGGCCCTTCAAATACCTTTCGCTATGCAAATGGCTTACAGATTC
AATGGGATTGGTGTCACGCAAAATGTATTGTATGAAAATCAGAAGCTGATCGCTAATCAATTTAACAGCG
CGATTGGCAAGATCCAAGATTCACTGTCAAGCACAGCGTCCGCCCTCGGCAAACTCCAAGATGTTGTGAA
TCAAAACGCCCAGGCCCTGAATACCCTCGTGAAGCAACTGAGTTCTAACTTCGGCGCAATCTCCAGCGTC
CTCAACGACATATTGTCCAGACTTGATAAGGTGGAAGCCGAGGTGCAAATTGATCGGCTCATCACAGGCA
GGCTCCAGTCACTCCAAACTTATGTGACACAACAGTTGATCCGGGCTGCTGAGATACGAGCAAGCGCCAA
CCTGGCCGCCACTAAAATGTCAGAGTGCGTGCTCGGGCAGTCCAAACGGGTTGACTTTTGTGGCAAGGGC
TATCACTTGATGTCCTTCCCCCAATCCGCCCCACATGGAGTGGTCTTTCTCCACGTCACTTATGTCCCTG
CTCAAGAGAAGAACTTTACGACAGCTCCAGCAATCTGTCACGATGGCAAAGCGCACTTTCCCAGGGAAGG
CGTTTTCGTCAGTAATGGCACGCATTGGTTTGTGACCCAAAGGAATTTCTATGAACCCCAAATCATAACC
ACTGACAATACATTTGTCTCAGGCAACTGTGATGTGGTCATTGGGATCGTGAACAACACGGTATATGATC
CCCTGCAACCCGAGTTGGATAGCTTCAAAGAGGAATTGGATAAATACTTTAAGAATCATACTTCACCCGA
TGTTGATCTCGGGGACATATCAGGAATAAATGCAAGTGTCGTCAACATTCAGAAAGAGATTGATCGCCTT
AATGAGGTCGCCAAGAACTTGAATGAATCTTTGATCGACTTGCAAGAACTGGGCAAATACGAACAATATA
TTAAATGGCCCTGGTACATTTGGTTGGGCTTTATCGCCGGACTTATAGCTATCGTTATGGTCACAATTAT
GTTGTGCTGTATGACTAGCTGTTGTTCCTGCTTGAAAGGATGTTGCAGTTGCGGATCTTGTTGTAAATAA
AGGATCCTCTAGAAGTTGTCTCCTCCTGCACTGACTGACTGATACAATCGATTTCTGGATCCGCAGGCCT
AATCAACCTCTGGATTACAAAATTTGTGAAAGATTGACTGGTATTCTTAACTATGTTGCTCCTTTTACGC
TATGTGGATACGCTGCTTTAATGCCTTTGTATCATGCTATTGCTTCCCGTATGGCTTTCATTTTCTCCTC
CTTGTATAAATCCTGGTTGCTGTCTCTTTATGAGGAGTTGTGGCCCGTTGTCAGGCAACGTGGCGTGGTG
TGCACTGTGTTTGCTGACGCAACCCCCACTGGTTGGGGCATTGCCACCACCTGTCAGCTCCTTTCCGGGA
CTTTCGCTTTCCCCCTCCCTATTGCCACGGCGGAACTCATCGCCGCCTGCCTTGCCCGCTGCTGGACAGG
GGCTCGGCTGTTGGGCACTGACAATTCCGTGGTGTTGTCGGGGAAGCTGACGTCCTTTCCATGGCTGCTC
GCCTGTGTTGCCACCTGGATTCTGCGCGGGACGTCCTTCTGCTACGTCCCTTCGGCCCTCAATCCAGCGG
ACCTTCCTTCCCGCGGCCTGCTGCCGGCTCTGCGGCCTCTTCCGCGTCTTCGCCTTCGCCCTCAGACGAG
TCGGATCTCCCTTTGGGCCGCCTCCCCGCCTGTCTAGCTTGACTGACTGAGATACAGCGTACCTTCAGCT
CACAGACATGATAAGATACATTGATGAGTTTGGACAAACCACAACTAGAATGCAGTGAAAAAAATGCTTT
ATTTGTGAAATTTGTGATGCTATTGCTTTATTTGTAACCATTATAAGCTGCAATAAACAAGTTAACAACA
ACAATTGCATTCATTTTATGTTTCAGGTTCAGGGGGAGGTGTGGGAGGTTTTTTAAAGCAAGTAAAACCT
CTACAAATGTGGTATTGGCCCATCTCTATCGGTATCGTAGCATAACCCCTTGGGGCCTCTAAACGGGTCT
TGAGGGGTTTTTTGTGCCCCTCGGGCCGGATTGCTATCTACCGGCATTGGCGCAGAAAAAAATGCCTGAT
GCGACGCTGCGCGTCTTATACTCCCACATATGCCAGATTCAGCAACGGATACGGCTTCCCCAACTTGCCC
ACTTCCATACGTGTCCTCCTTACCAGAAATTTATCCTTAAGGTCGTCAGCTATCCTGCAGGCGATCTCTC
GATTTCGATCAAGACATTCCTTTAATGGTCTTTTCTGGACACCACTAGGGGTCAGAAGTAGTTCATCAAA
CTTTCTTCCCTCCCTAATCTCATTGGTTACCTTGGGCTATCGAAACTTAATTAAGCGATCTGCATCTCAA
TTAGTCAGCAACCATAGTCCCGCCCCTAACTCCGCCCATCCCGCCCCTAACTCCGCCCAGTTCCGCCCAT
TCTCCGCCCCATCGCTGACTAATTTTTTTTATTTATGCAGAGGCCGAGGCCGCCTCGGCCTCTGAGCTAT
TCCAGAAGTAGTGAGGAGGCTTTTTTGGAGGCCTAGGCTTTTGCAAAGGAGGTAGCCAACATGATTGAAC
AAGATGGATTGCACGCAGGTTCTCCCGCCGCTTGGGTGGAGAGGCTATTCGGCTATGACTGGGCACAACA
GACAATCGGCTGCTCTGATGCCGCCGTGTTCCGGCTGTCAGCGCAGGGGCGCCCGGTTCTTTTTGTCAAG
ACCGACCTGTCCGGTGCCCTGAATGAACTCCAGGACGAGGCAGCGCGGCTATCGTGGCTGGCCACGACGG
GCGTTCCTTGCGCAGCTGTGCTCGACGTTGTCACTGAAGCGGGAAGGGACTGGCTGCTATTGGGCGAAGT
GCCGGGGCAGGATCTCCTGTCATCTCACCTTGCTCCTGCCGAGAAAGTATCCATCATGGCTGATGCAATG
CGGCGGCTGCATACGCTTGATCCGGCTACCTGCCCATTCGACCACCAAGCGAAACATCGCATCGAGCGAG
CACGTACTCGGATGGAAGCCGGTCTTGTCGATCAGGATGATCTGGACGAAGAGCATCAGGGGCTCGCGCC
AGCCGAACTGTTCGCCAGGCTCAAGGCGCGGATGCCCGACGGCGAGGATCTCGTCGTGACCCACGGCGAT
GCCTGCTTGCCGAATATCATGGTGGAAAATGGCCGCTTTTCTGGATTCATCGACTGTGGCCGGCTGGGTG
TGGCGGACCGCTATCAGGACATAGCGTTGGCTACCCGTGATATTGCTGAAGAGCTTGGCGGCGAATGGGC
TGACCGCTTCCTCGTGCTTTACGGTATCGCCGCTCCCGATTCGCAGCGCATCGCCTTCTATCGCCTTCTT
GACGAGTTCTTCTAGTATGTAAGCCCTGTGCCTTCTAGTTGCCAGCCATCTGTTGTTTGCCCCTCCCCCG
TGCCTTCCTTGACCCTGGAAGGTGCCACTCCCACTGTCCTTTCCTAATAAAATGAGGAAATTGCATCGCA
TTGTCTGAGTAGGTGTCATTCTATTCTGGGGGGTGGGGTGGGGCAGGACAGCAAGGGGGAGGATTGGGAA
GACAATAGCAGGCATGCTGGGGATGCGGTGGGCTCTATGGTTAATTAACCAGTCAAGTCAGCTACTTGGC
GAGATCGACTTGTCTGGGTTTCGACTACGCTCAGAATTGCGTCAGTCAAGTTCGATCTGGTCCTTGCTAT
TGCACCCGTTCTCCGATTACGAGTTTCATTTAAATCATGTGAGCAAAAGGCCAGCAAAAGGCCAGGAACC
GTAAAAAGGCCGCGTTGCTGGCGTTTTTCCATAGGCTCCGCCCCCCTGACGAGCATCACAAAAATCGACG
CTCAAGTCAGAGGTGGCGAAACCCGACAGGACTATAAAGATACCAGGCGTTTCCCCCTGGAAGCTCCCTC
GTGCGCTCTCCTGTTCCGACCCTGCCGCTTACCGGATACCTGTCCGCCTTTCTCCCTTCGGGAAGCGTGG
CGCTTTCTCATAGCTCACGCTGTAGGTATCTCAGTTCGGTGTAGGTCGTTCGCTCCAAGCTGGGCTGTGT
GCACGAACCCCCCGTTCAGCCCGACCGCTGCGCCTTATCCGGTAACTATCGTCTTGAGTCCAACCCGGTA
AGACACGACTTATCGCCACTGGCAGCAGCCACTGGTAACAGGATTAGCAGAGCGAGGTATGTAGGCGGTG
CTACAGAGTTCTTGAAGTGGTGGCCTAACTACGGCTACACTAGAAGAACAGTATTTGGTATCTGCGCTCT
GCTGAAGCCAGTTACCTTCGGAAAAAGAGTTGGTAGCTCTTGATCCGGCAAACAAACCACCGCTGGTAGC
GGTGGTTTTTTTGTTTGCAAGCAGCAGATTACGCGCAGAAAAAAAGGATCTCAAGAAGATCCTTTGATCT
TTTCTACGGGGTCTGACGCTCAGTGGAACGAAAACTCACGTTAAGGGATTTTGGTCATGAGATTATCAAA
AAGGATCTTCACCTAGATCCTTTTAAATTAAAAATGAAGTTTTAAATCAATCTAAAGTATATATGAGTAA
ACTTGGTCTGACAGTTACCAATGCTTAATCAGTGAGGCACCTATCTCAGCGATCTGTCTATTTCGTTCAT
CCATAGTTGCATTTAAATTTCCGAACTCTCCAAGGCCCTCGTCGGAAAATCTTCAAACCTTTCGTCCGAT
CCATCTTGCAGGCTACCTCTCGAACGAACTATCGCAAGTCTCTTGGCCGGCCTTGCGCCTTGGCTATTGC
TTGGCAGCGCCTATCGCCAGGTATTACTCCAATCCCGAATATCCGAGATCGGGATCACCCGAGAGAAGTT
CAACCTACATCCTCAATCCCGATCTATCCGAGATCCGAGGAATATCGAAATCGGGGCGCGCCTGGTGTAC
CGAGAACGATCCTCTCAGTGCGAGTCTCGACGATCCATATCGTTGCTTGGCAGTCAGCCAGTCGGAATCC
AGCTTGGGACCCAGGAAGTCCAATCGTCAGATATTGTACTCAAGCCTGGTCACGGCAGCGTACCGATCTG
TTTAAACCTAGATATTGATAGTCTGATCGGTCAACGTATAATCGAGTCCTAGCTTTTGCAAACATCTATC
AAGAGACAGGATCAGCAGGAGGCTTTCGCATGAGTATTCAACATTTCCGTGTCGCCCTTATTCCCTTTTT
TGCGGCATTTTGCCTTCCTGTTTTTGCTCACCCAGAAACGCTGGTGAAAGTAAAAGATGCTGAAGATCAG
TTGGGTGCGCGAGTGGGTTACATCGAACTGGATCTCAACAGCGGTAAGATCCTTGAGAGTTTTCGCCCCG
AAGAACGCTTTCCAATGATGAGCACTTTTAAAGTTCTGCTATGTGGCGCGGTATTATCCCGTATTGACGC
CGGGCAAGAGCAACTCGGTCGCCGCATACACTATTCTCAGAATGACTTGGTTGAGTATTCACCAGTCACA
GAAAAGCATCTTACGGATGGCATGACAGTAAGAGAATTATGCAGTGCTGCCATAACCATGAGTGATAACA
CTGCGGCCAACTTACTTCTGACAACGATTGGAGGACCGAAGGAGCTAACCGCTTTTTTGCACAACATGGG
GGATCATGTAACTCGCCTTGATCGTTGGGAACCGGAGCTGAATGAAGCCATACCAAACGACGAGCGTGAC
ACCACGATGCCTGTAGCAATGGCAACAACCTTGCGTAAACTATTAACTGGCGAACTACTTACTCTAGCTT
CCCGGCAACAGTTGATAGACTGGATGGAGGCGGATAAAGTTGCAGGACCACTTCTGCGCTCGGCCCTTCC
GGCTGGCTGGTTTATTGCTGATAAATCTGGAGCCGGTGAGCGTGGGTCTCGCGGTATCATTGCAGCACTG
GGGCCAGATGGTAAGCCCTCCCGTATCGTAGTTATCTACACGACGGGGAGTCAGGCAACTATGGATGAAC
GAAATAGACAGATCGCTGAGATAGGTGCCTCACTGATTAAGCATTGGTAACCGATTCTAGGTGCATTGGC
GCAGAAAAAAATGCCTGATGCGACGCTGCGCGTCTTATACTCCCACATATGCCAGATTCAGCAACGGATA
CGGCTTCCCCAACTTGCCCACTTCCATACGTGTCCTCCTTACCAGAAATTTATCCTTAAGATCCCGAATC
GTTTAAACTCGACTCTGGCTCTATCGAATCTCCGTCGTTTCGAGCTTACGCGAACAGCCGTGGCGCTCAT
TTGCTCGTCGGGCATCGAATCTCGTCAGCTATCGTCAGCTTACCTTTTTGGCAGCGATCGCGGCTCCCGA
CATCTTGGACCATTAGCTCCACAGGTATCTTCTTCCCTCTAGTGGTCATAACAGCAGCTTCAGCTACCTC
TCAATTCAAAAAACCCCTCAAGACCCGTTTAGAGGCCCCAAGGGGTTATGCTATCAATCGTTGCGTTACA
CACACAAAAAACCAACACACATCCATCTTCGATGGATAGCGATTTTATTATCTAACTGCTGATCGAGTGT
AGCCAGATCTAGTAATCAATTACGGGGTCATTAGTTCATAGCCCATATATGGAGTTCCGCGTTACATAAC
TTACGGTAAATGGCCCGCCTGGCTGACCGCCCAACGACCCCCGCCCATTGACGTCAATAATGACGTATGT
TCCCATAGTAACGCCAATAGGGACTTTCCATTGACGTCAATGGGTGGAGTATTTACGGTAAACTGCCCAC
TTGGCAGTACATCAAGTGTATCATATGCCAAGTACGCCCCCTATTGACGTCAATGACGGTAAATGGCCCG
CCTGGCATTATGCCCAGTACATGACCTTATGGGACTTTCCTACTTGGCAGTACATCTACGTATTAGTCAT
CGCTATTACCATGCTGATGCGGTTTTGGCAGTACATCAATGGGCGTGGATAGCGGTTTGACTCACGGGGA
TTTCCAAGTCTCCACCCCATTGACGTCAATGGGAGTTTGTTTTGGCACCAAAATCAACGGGACTTTCCAA
AATGTCGTAACAACTCCGCCCCATTGACGCAAATGGGCGGTAGGCGTGTACGGTGGGAGGTCTATATAAG
CAGAGCTGGTTTAGTGAACCGTCAGATCGCCTGGAGACGCCATCCACGCTGTTTTGACCTCCATAGAAGA
CACCGGGACCGATCCAGCCTCCCCTCGAAGCTTACATGTGGTACCGAGCTCGGATCCTGAGAACTTCAGG
GTGAGTCTATGGGACCCTTGATGTTTTCTTTCCCCTTCTTTTCTATGGTTAAGTTCATGTCATAGGAAGG
GGAGAAGTAACAGGGTACACATATTGACCAAATCAGGGTAATTTTGCATTTGTAATTTTAAAAAATGCTT
TCTTCTTTTAATATACTTTTTTGTTTATCTTATTTCTAATACTTTCCCTAATCTCTTTCTTTCAGGGCAA
TAATGATACAATGTATCATGCCTCTTTGCACCATTCTAAAGAATAACAGTGATAATTTCTGGGTTAAGGC
AATAGCAATATTTCTGCATATAAATATTTCTGCATATAAATTGTAACTGATGTAAGAGGTTTCATATTGC
TAATAGCAGCTACAATCCAGCTACCATTCTGCTTTTATTTTATGGTTGGGATAAGGCTGGATTATTCTGA
GTCCAAGCTAGGCCCTTTTGCTAATCATGTTCATACCTCTTATCTTCCTCCCACAGCTCCTGGGCAACGT
GCTGGTCTGTGTGCTGGCCCATCACTTTGGCA
